>Addgene plasmid #69071 | 2C-EGFP | depositor full sequence | sequence record 121737 | 2C-EGFP sequence 4889 bps
TAGTTATTATGGTCGACCTGCAGGCGGCCGCGAATTCACTAGTGATTGCGGCCGCTGTAGTGGTTATTCC
TGGTTGTCAACTTGACAATATTTGGAATGAACTACAATTCGGAATTGGAAGGCTCACCAGTGACCCTTAT
CTGGAGGCTTGGAGATCCTTATCTGGATCTTGGTTTGAAGATCTTGAGCCATAGTGGCTATGGATTCCAG
AAGATTGAATCTCCGAGTTAAGGAACACACCTTTAATCTGGGCTATGCCTTTCATCTGGGATTAAAGGTG
TGGTGGAACACACCTTTAATCTGGGCTACACCTTTTGCTGGAGACAATATAAGGACATTGGAAGAAGGGA
GTCTAGCTCTTGCTCCTGCTCCTTCGCCTGCTTGCTGCGTGAGACTGAGTAACTACTAGATCCTTGGACT
TCCATTCACAGCTGTGACTGAACGATTGTTGGGAATTGAGCTGCCGACTGTAAGTCATCAATAAATTCCT
TTATTATCTAGAGACTATTCATAAGTTCTGTGACTCTAGAGAACCCTGACTAATACAGAAGTTGGTACCA
GGAGTGGTTCTAGAGTAACAGAAGTACAAGGATGAATCTTTTAAAATACTGGAATTGGCTTGTTGATCCA
CCAGCACTTTCAACTATTGAAACCTCTCCAGATTCTCTCCCTCCTGGGAGCTCAGAGAATTTTGAAGACC
CATGGTTGAAACTCTATTCTGAACTTAAAGAAGCTAATGACCTTGATTTTCTTAATGAATTAGGTGATTC
AGTGCACAAAGCTTGTCGACAATCGAATTCCCGCGGGCCCGGGATCCACCGGCCGGTCGCCACCATGGTG
AGCAAGGGCGAGGAGCTGTTCACCGGGGTGGTGCCCATCCTGGTCGAGCTGGACGGCGACGTAAACGGCC
ACAAGTTCAGCGTGTCCGGCGAGGGCGAGGGCGATGCCACCTACGGCAAGCTGACCCTGAAGTTCATCTG
CACCACCGGCAAGCTGCCCGTGCCCTGGCCCACCCTCGTGACCACCCTGACCTACGGCGTGCAGTGCTTC
AGCCGCTACCCCGACCACATGAAGCAGCACGACTTCTTCAAGTCCGCCATGCCCGAAGGCTACGTCCAGG
AGCGCACCATCTTCTTCAAGGACGACGGCAACTACAAGACCCGCGCCGAGGTGAAGTTCGAGGGCGACAC
CCTGGTGAACCGCATCGAGCTGAAGGGCATCGACTTCAAGGAGGACGGCAACATCCTGGGGCACAAGCTG
GAGTACAACTACAACAGCCACAACGTCTATATCATGGCCGACAAGCAGAAGAACGGCATCAAGGTGAACT
TCAAGATCCGCCACAACATCGAGGACGGCAGCGTGCAGCTCGCCGACCACTACCAGCAGAACACCCCCAT
CGGCGACGGCCCCGTGCTGCTGCCCGACAACCACTACCTGAGCACCCAGTCCGCCCTGAGCAAAGACCCC
AACGAGAAGCGCGATCACATGGTCCTGCTGGAGTTCGTGACCGCCGCCGGGATCACTCTCGGCATGGACG
AGCTGTACAAGTAAAGCGGCCGCGACTCTAGATCATAATCAGCCATACCACATTTGTAGAGGTTTTACTT
GCTTTAAAAAACCTCCCACACCTCCCCCTGAACCTGAAACATAAAATGAATGCAATTGTTGTTGTTAACT
TGTTTATTGCAGCTTATAATGGTTACAAATAAAGCAATAGCATCACAAATTTCACAAATAAAGCATTTTT
TTCACTGCATTCTAGTTGTGGTTTGTCCAAACTCATCAATGTATCTTAAGGCGTAAATTGTAAGCGTTAA
TATTTTGTTAAAATTCGCGTTAAATTTTTGTTAAATCAGCTCATTTTTTAACCAATAGGCCGAAATCGGC
AAAATCCCTTATAAATCAAAAGAATAGACCGAGATAGGGT
[37 nt withheld, positions 1931-1967]
AAAGAACGTGGACTCCAACGTCAAAGG
[49 nt withheld, positions 1995-2043]
T
[91 nt withheld, positions 2045-2135]
G
[124 nt withheld, positions 2137-2260]
CAGGTGGCACTTTTCGGGGAAATGTGCGCGGAACCCCTATTTGTTTATTTTTCTAAATACATTCAAATAT
GTATCCGCTCATGAGACAATAACCCTGATAAATGCTTCAATAATATTGAAAAAGGAAGAGTCCTGAGGCG
GAAAGAACCAGCTGTGGAATGTGTGTCAGTTAGGGTGTGGAAAGTCCCCAGGCTCCCCAGCAGGCAGAAG
TATGCAAAGCATGCATCTCAATTAGTCAGCAACCAGGTGTGGAAAGTCCCCAGGCTCCCCAGCAGGCAGA
AGTATGCAAAGCATGCATCTCAATTAGTCAGCAACCATAGTCCCGCCCCTAACTCCGCCCATCCCGCCCC
TAACTCCGCCCAGTTCCGCCCATTCTCCGCCCCATGGCTGACTAATTTTTTTTATTTATGCAGAGGCCGA
GGCCGCCTCGGCCTCTGAGCTATTCCAGAAGTAGTGAGGAGGCTTTTTTGGAGGCCTAGGCTTTTGCAAA
GATCGATCAAGAGACAGGATGAGGATCGTTTCGCATGATTGAACAAGATGGATTGCACGCAGGTTCTCCG
GCCGCTTGGGTGGAGAGGCTATTCGGCTATGACTGGGCACAACAGACAATCGGCTGCTCTGATGCCGCCG
TGTTCCGGCTGTCAGCGCAGGGGCGCCCGGTTCTTTTTGTCAAGACCGACCTGTCCGGTGCCCTGAATGA
ACTGCAAGACGAGGCAGCGCGGCTATCGTGGCTGGCCACGACGGGCGTTCCTTGCGCAGCTGTGCTCGAC
GTTGTCACTGAAGCGGGAAGGGACTGGCTGCTATTGGGCGAAGTGCCGGGGCAGGATCTCCTGTCATCTC
ACCTTGCTCCTGCCGAGAAAGTATCCATCATGGCTGATGCAATGCGGCGGCTGCATACGCTTGATCCGGC
TACCTGCCCATTCGACCACCAAGCGAAACATCGCATCGAGCGAGCACGTACTCGGATGGAAGCCGGTCTT
GTCGATCAGGATGATCTGGACGAAGAGCATCAGGGGCTCGCGCCAGCCGAACTGTTCGCCAGGCTCAAGG
CGAGCATGCCCGACGGCGAGGATCTCGTCGTGACCCATGGCGATGCCTGCTTGCCGAATATCATGGTGGA
AAATGGCCGCTTTTCTGGATTCATCGACTGTGGCCGGCTGGGTGTGGCGGACCGCTATCAGGACATAGCG
TTGGCTACCCGTGATATTGCTGAAGAGCTTGGCGGCGAATGGGCTGACCGCTTCCTCGTGCTTTACGGTA
TCGCCGCTCCCGATTCGCAGCGCATCGCCTTCTATCGCCTTCTTGACGAGTTCTTCTGAGCGGGACTCTG
GGGTTCGAAATGACCGACCAAGCGACGCCCAACCTGCCATCACGAGATTTCGATTCCACCGCCGCCTTCT
ATGAAAGGTTGGGCTTCGGAATCGTTTTCCGGGACGCCGGCTGGATGATCCTCCAGCGCGGGGATCTCAT
GCTGGAGTTCTTCGCCCACCCTAGGGGGAGGCTAACTGAAACACGGAAGGAGACAATACCGGAAGGAACC
CGCGCTATGACGGCAATAAAAAGACAGAATAAAACGCACGGTGTTGGGTCGTTTGTTCATAAACGCGGGG
TTCGGTCCCAGGGCTGGCACTCTGTCGATACCCCACCGAGACCCCATTGGGGCCAATACGCCCGCGTTTC
TTCCTTTTCCCCACCCCACCCCCCAAGTTCGGGTGAAGGCCCAGGGCTCGCAGCCAACGTCGGGGCGGCA
GGCCCTGCCATAGCCTCAGGTTACTCATATATACTTTAGATTGATTTAAAACTTCATTTTTAATTTAAAA
GGATCTAGGTGAAGATCCTTTTTGATAATCTCATGACCAAAATCCCTTAACGTGAGTTTTCGTTCCACTG
AGCGTCAGACCCCGTAGAAAAGATCAAAGGATCTTCTTGAGATCCTTTTTTTCTGCGCGTAATCTGCTGC
TTGCAAACAAAAAAACCACCGCTACCAGCGGTGGTTTGTTTGCCGGATCAAGAGCTACCAACTCTTTTTC
CGAAGGTAACTGGCTTCAGCAGAGCGCAGATACCAAATACTGTCCTTCTAGTGTAGCCGTAGTTAGGCCA
CCACTTCAAGAACTCTGTAGCACCGCCTACATACCTCGCTCTGCTAATCCTGTTACCAGTGGCTGCTGCC
AGTGGCGATAAGTCGTGTCTTACCGGGTTGGACTCAAGACGATAGTTACCGGATAAGGCGCAGCGGTCGG
GCTGAACGGGGGGTTCGTGCACACAGCCCAGCTTGGAGCGAACGACCTACACCGAACTGAGATACCTACA
GCGTGAGCTATGAGAAAGCGCCACGCTTCCCGAAGGGAGAAAGGCGGACAGGTATCCGGTAAGCGGCAGG
GTCGGAACAGGAGAGCGCACGAGGGAGCTTCCAGGGGGAAACGCCTGGTATCTTTATAGTCCTGTCGGGT
TTCGCCACCTCTGACTTGAGCGTCGATTTTTGTGATGCTCGTCAGGGGGGCGGAGCCTATGGAAAAACGC
CAGCAACGCGGCCTTTTTACGGTTCCTGGCCTTTTGCTGGCCTTTTGCTCACATGTTCTTTCCTGCGTTA
TCCCCTGATTCTGTGGATAACCGTATTACCGCCATGCAT
Features (pLannotate 1.2.2; 12 found; start..end, strand, type, name):
    801..822     +  misc_feature   MCS (fragment): multiple cloning site
    835..1554    +  CDS            EGFP: the original enhanced GFP (Yang et al., 1996) mammalian codon-optimized
   1571..1654    +  CDS            large T antigen (fragment): large T antigen from SV40 (simian virus 40)
   1677..1798    +  polyA_signal   SV40 poly(A) signal: SV40 polyadenylation signal
   1832..2260    -  rep_origin     f1 ori (sequence partly withheld): f1 bacteriophage origin of replication; arrow indicates direction of (+) strand synthesis
   2287..2391    +  promoter       AmpR promoter: bla
   2393..2750    +  promoter       SV40 promoter: SV40 enhancer and early promoter
   2785..3579    +  CDS            NeoR/KanR: aminoglycoside phosphotransferase from Tn5; aph(3')-II (or nptII); confers resistance to neomycin, kanamycin, and G418 (Geneticin®)
   3600..3752    +  CDS            ble (fragment): BLE_KLEPN - Experimental evidence at protein level: Swiss-Prot protein existence level 1. Binding protein with a strong affinity to the bleomycin family of antibiotics. Binds to CL990; an antimitotic-antibiotic compound. From Klebsiella pneumoniae.
   3811..3858    +  polyA_signal   HSV TK poly(A) signal: herpes simplex virus thymidine kinase polyadenylation signal (Cole and Stacy, 1985)
   3949..3965    -  polyA_signal   bGH poly(A) signal (fragment): bovine growth hormone polyadenylation signal
   4187..4775    +  rep_origin     ori: high-copy-number ColE1/pMB1/pBR322/pUC origin of replication
