[The description below was written by a language model from this plasmid's Addgene catalogue record and pLannotate feature annotations shown in this document.]
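Description:
2C-EGFP is a mammalian expression reporter plasmid built on the pEGFP-N2 backbone, in which EGFP is expressed under the control of a MERVL long terminal repeat (LTR). The feature table places the mammalian codon-optimized EGFP coding sequence just downstream of a remnant of the multiple cloning site and follows it with the SV40 polyadenylation signal. The roughly 800 nucleotides upstream of the cloning site carry no automatic annotation. No CMV promoter is detected there, which is consistent with that region holding the MERVL LTR named in the catalogue entry, although the table itself does not confirm this. MERVL is a murine endogenous retrovirus whose LTR is active in two-cell-stage embryos. The construct name and the associated study on early embryonic-like cells suggest that green fluorescence serves as a readout for cells that have entered a 2C-like state, for example within embryonic stem cell cultures.

The rest of the plasmid is standard for this backbone. A single NeoR/KanR (Tn5 aminoglycoside phosphotransferase) gene serves both hosts. It is driven by the bacterial bla promoter for kanamycin selection in E. coli and by the SV40 enhancer/early promoter for G418 selection in mammalian cells, which allows stable reporter lines to be derived, and it is terminated by the HSV TK poly(A) signal. A high-copy ColE1/pUC-type origin supports replication in bacteria, and an f1 origin permits single-stranded DNA production. The short hits annotated as large T antigen, ble and bGH poly(A) are fragments, most likely residual backbone sequence rather than functional elements.
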