Addgene plasmid #69071: 2C-EGFP
Purpose: Expresses EGFP under MERVL_LTR
Depositing lab: Maria-Elena Torres-Padilla. Publication: Early embryonic-like cells are induced by downregulating replication-dependent chromatin assembly. Ishiuchi T, Enriquez-Gasca R, Mizutani E, Boskovic A, Ziegler-Birling C, Rodriguez-Terrones D, Wakayama T, Vaquerizas JM, Torres-Padilla ME. Nat Struct Mol Biol. 2015 Aug 3. doi: 10.1038/nsmb.3066. PubMed 26237512.
Backbone
  Vector backbone: pEGFP-N2
  Vector type: Mammalian Expression
  Selectable markers: Neomycin (select with G418)
Growth in bacteria
  Bacterial resistance: Kanamycin, 50 μg/mL
  Growth temperature: 37°C
  Growth strain: DH5alpha
  Copy number: Unknown
Gene/Insert
  Gene/Insert name: EGFP
Terms and licenses: Academic/Nonprofit Terms; Industry Terms: Not Available to Industry
How to cite: 2C-EGFP was a gift from Maria-Elena Torres-Padilla (Addgene plasmid # 69071 ; http://n2t.net/addgene:69071 ; RRID:Addgene_69071)
