>Addgene plasmid #69071 | 2C-EGFP | addgene partial sequence | sequence record 124162 | ASK-FN2 5'-CGGCCTTTTTACGGTTCCTG-3'
TCCTGCGTTATCCCCTGATTCTGTGGATAACCGTATTACCGCCATGCATTAGTTATTATGGTCGACCTGC
AGGCGGCCGCGAATTCACTAGTGATTGCGGCCGCTGTAGTGGTTATTCCTGGTTGTCAACTTGACAATAT
TTGGAATGAACTACAATTCGGAATTGGAAGGCTCACCAGTGACCCTTATCTGGAGGCTTGGAGATCCTTA
TCTGGATCTTGGTTTGAAGATCTTGAGCCATAGTGGCTATGGATTCCAGAAGATTGAATCTCCGAGTTAA
GGAACACACCTTTAATCTGGGCTATGCCTTTCATCTGGGATTAAAGGTGTGGTGGAACACACCTTTAATC
TGGGCTACACCTTTTGCTGGAGACAATATAAGGACATTGGAAGAAGGGAGTCTAGCTCTTGCTCCTGCTC
CTTCGCCTGCTTGCTGCGTGAGACTGAGTAACTACTAGATCCTTGGACTTCCATTCACAGCTGTGACTGA
ACGATTGTTGGGAATTGAGCTGCCGACTGTAAGTCATCAATAAATTCCTTTATTATCTAGAGACTATTCA
TAAGTTCTGTGACTCTAGAGAACCCTGACTAATACAGAAGTTGGTACCAGGAGTGGTTCTAGAGTAACAG
AAGTACAAGGATGAATCTTTTAAAATACTGGAATTGGCTTGTTGATCCACCAGCACTTTCAACTATTGAA
ACCTCTCCAGATTCTCTCCCTCCTGGGAGCTCAGAGAATTTTGAAGACCCATGGTTGAAACTCTATTCTG
AACTTAAAGAAGCTAATGACCTTGAT
