>Addgene plasmid #69071 | 2C-EGFP | addgene partial sequence | sequence record 124163 | pEGFP-R 5'-acctctacaaatgtggtatg-3'
CTCGTCCATGCCGAGAGTGATCCCGGCGGCGGTCACGAACTCCAGCAGGACCATGTGATCGCGCTTCTCG
TTGGGGTCTTTGCTCAGGGCGGACTGGGTGCTCAGGTAGTGGTTGTCGGGCAGCAGCACGGGGCCGTCGC
CGATGGGGGTGTTCTGCTGGTAGTGGTCGGCGAGCTGCACGCTGCCGTCCTCGATGTTGTGGCGGATCTT
GAAGTTCACCTTGATGCCGTTCTTCTGCTTGTCGGCCATGATATAGACGTTGTGGCTGTTGTAGTTGTAC
TCCAGCTTGTGCCCCAGGATGTTGCCGTCCTCCTTGAAGTCGATGCCCTTCAGCTCGATGCGGTTCACCA
GGGTGTCGCCCTCGAACTTCACCTCGGCGCGGGTCTTGTAGTTGCCGTCGTCCTTGAAGAAGATGGTGCG
CTCCTGGACGTAGCCTTCGGGCATGGCGGACTTGAAGAAGTCGTGCTGCTTCATGTGGTCGGGGTAGCGG
CTGAAGCACTGCACGCCGTAGGTCAGGGTGGTCACGAGGGTGGGCCAGGGCACGGGCAGCTTGCCGGTGG
TGCAGATGAACTTCAGGGTCAGCTTGCCGTAGGTGGCATCGCCCTCGCCCTCGCCGGACACGCTGAACTT
GTGGCCGTTTACGTCGCCGTCCAGCTCGACCAGGATGGGCACCACCCCGGTGAACAGCTCCTCGCCCTTG
CTCACCATGGTGGCGACCGGCCGGTGGATCCCGGGCCCGCGGGAA
